>Addgene plasmid #240606 | ACE2-Mutant-R671A | addgene full sequence | sequence record 482825 | Addgene NGS Result
GCTTGGATCCGCGTTAAGTTTAAACCGCTGATCAGCCTCGACTGTGCCTTCTAGTTGCCAGCCATCTGTT
GTTTGCCCCTCCCCCGTGCCTTCCTTGACCCTGGAAGGTGCCACTCCCACTGTCCTTTCCTAATAAAATG
AGGAAATTGCATCGCATTGTCTGAGTAGGTGTCATTCTATTCTGGGGGGTGGGGTGGGGCAGGACAGCAA
GGGGGAGGATTGGGAAGACAATAGCAGGCATGCTGGGGATGCGGTGGGCTCTATGGCTTCTGAGGCGGAA
AGAACCAGCTGGGGCTCTAGGGGGTATCCCC
[124 nt withheld, positions 312-435]
C
[91 nt withheld, positions 437-527]
A
[49 nt withheld, positions 529-577]
CCTTTGACGTTGGAGTCCACGTTCTTT
[37 nt withheld, positions 605-641]
ACCCTATCTCGGTCTATTCTTTTGATTTATAAGGGATTTTGCCGATTTCGGCCTATTGGTTAAAAAATGA
GCTGATTTAACAAAAATTTAACGCGAATTAATTCTGTGGAATGTGTGTCAGTTAGGGTGTGGAAAGTCCC
CAGGCTCCCCAGCAGGCAGAAGTATGCAAAGCATGCATCTCAATTAGTCAGCAACCAGGTGTGGAAAGTC
CCCAGGCTCCCCAGCAGGCAGAAGTATGCAAAGCATGCATCTCAATTAGTCAGCAACCATAGTCCCGCCC
CTAACTCCGCCCATCCCGCCCCTAACTCCGCCCAGTTCCGCCCATTCTCCGCCCCATGGCTGACTAATTT
TTTTTATTTATGCAGAGGCCGAGGCCGCCTCTGCCTCTGAGCTATTCCAGAAGTAGTGAGGAGGCTTTTT
TGGAGGCCTAGGCTTTTGCAAAAAGCTCCCGGGAGCTTGTATATCCATTTTCGGATCTGATCAAGAGACA
GGATGAGGATCGTTTCGCATGATTGAACAAGATGGATTGCACGCAGGTTCTCCGGCCGCTTGGGTGGAGA
GGCTATTCGGCTATGACTGGGCAACAGACAATCGGCTGCTCTGATGCCGCCGTGTTCCGGCTGTCAGCGC
AGGGGCGCCCGGTTCTTTTTGTCAAGACCGACCTGTCCGGTGCCCTGAATGAACTGCAGGACGAGGCAGC
GCGGCTATCGTGGCTGGCCACGACGGGCGTTCCTTGCGCAGCTGTGCTCGACGTTGTCACTGAAGCGGGA
AGGGACTGGCTGCTATTGGGCGAAGTGCCGGGGCAGGATCTCCTGTCATCTCACCTTGCTCCTGCCGAGA
AAGTATCCATCATGGCTGATGCAATGCGGCGGCTGCATACGCTTGATCCGGCTACCTGCCCATTCGACCA
CCAAGCGAAACATCGCATCGAGCGAGCACGTACTCGGATGGAAGCCGGTCTTGTCGATCAGGATGATCTG
GACGAAGAGCATCAGGGGCTCGCGCCAGCCGAACTGTTCGCCAGGCTCAAGGCGCGCATGCCCGACGGCG
AGGATCTCGTCGTGACCCATGGCGATGCCTGCTTGCCGAATATCATGGTGGAAAATGGCCGCTTTTCTGG
ATTCATCGACTGTGGCCGGCTGGGTGTGGCGGACCGCTATCAGGACATAGCGTTGGCTACCCGTGATATT
GCTGAAGAGCTTGGCGGCGAATGGGCTGACCGCTTCCTCGTGCTTTACGGTATCGCCGCTCCCGATTCGC
AGCGCATCGCCTTCTATCGCCTTCTTGACGAGTTCTTCTGAGCGGGACTCTGGGGTTCGAAATGACCGAC
CAAGCGACGCCCAACCTGCCATCACGAGATTTCGATTCCACCGCCGCCTTCTATGAAAGGTTGGGCTTCG
GAATCGTTTTCCGGGACGCCGGCTGGATGATCCTCCAGCGCGGGGATCTCATGCTGGAGTTCTTCGCCCA
CCCCAACTTGTTTATTGCAGCTTATAATGGTTACAAATAAAGCAATAGCATCACAAATTTCACAAATAAA
GCATTTTTTTCACTGCATTCTAGTTGTGGTTTGTCCAAACTCATCAATGTATCTTATCATGTCTGTATAC
CGTCGACCTCTAGCTAGAGCTTGGCGTAATCATGGTCATAGCTGTTTCCTGTGTGAAATTGTTATCCGCT
CACAATTCCACACAACATACGAGCCGGAAGCATAAAGTGTAAAGCCTGGGGTGCCTAATGAGTGAGCTAA
CTCACATTAATTGCGTTGCGCTCACTGCCCGCTTTCCAGTCGGGAAACCTGTCGTGCCAGCTGCATTAAT
GAATCGGCCAACGCGCGGGGAGAGGCGGTTTGCGTATTGGGCGCTCTTCCGCTTCCTCGCTCACTGACTC
GCTGCGCTCGGTCGTTCGGCTGCGGCGAGCGGTATCAGCTCACTCAAAGGCGGTAATACGGTTATCCACA
GAATCAGGGGATAACGCAGGAAAGAACATGTGAGCAAAAGGCCAGCAAAAGGCCAGGAACCGTAAAAAGG
CCGCGTTGCTGGCGTTTTTCCATAGGCTCCGCCCCCCTGACGAGCATCACAAAAATCGACGCTCAAGTCA
GAGGTGGCGAAACCCGACAGGACTATAAAGATACCAGGCGTTTCCCCCTGGAAGCTCCCTCGTGCGCTCT
CCTGTTCCGACCCTGCCGCTTACCGGATACCTGTCCGCCTTTCTCCCTTCGGGAAGCGTGGCGCTTTCTC
ATAGCTCACGCTGTAGGTATCTCAGTTCGGTGTAGGTCGTTCGCTCCAAGCTGGGCTGTGTGCACGAACC
CCCCGTTCAGCCCGACCGCTGCGCCTTATCCGGTAACTATCGTCTTGAGTCCAACCCGGTAAGACACGAC
TTATCGCCACTGGCAGCAGCCACTGGTAACAGGATTAGCAGAGCGAGGTATGTAGGCGGTGCTACAGAGT
TCTTGAAGTGGTGGCCTAACTACGGCTACACTAGAAGAACAGTATTTGGTATCTGCGCTCTGCTGAAGCC
AGTTACCTTCGGAAAAAGAGTTGGTAGCTCTTGATCCGGCAAACAAACCACCGCTGGTAGCGGTGGTTTT
TTTGTTTGCAAGCAGCAGATTACGCGCAGAAAAAAAGGATCTCAAGAAGATCCTTTGATCTTTTCTACGG
GGTCTGACGCTCAGTGGAACGAAAACTCACGTTAAGGGATTTTGGTCATGAGATTATCAAAAAGGATCTT
CACCTAGATCCTTTTAAATTAAAAATGAAGTTTTAAATCAATCTAAAGTATATATGAGTAAACTTGGTCT
GACAGTTACCAATGCTTAATCAGTGAGGCACCTATCTCAGCGATCTGTCTATTTCGTTCATCCATAGTTG
CCTGACTCCCCGTCGTGTAGATAACTACGATACGGGAGGGCTTACCATCTGGCCCCAGTGCTGCAATGAT
ACCGCGAGACCCACGCTCACCGGCTCCAGATTTATCAGCAATAAACCAGCCAGCCGGAAGGGCCGAGCGC
AGAAGTGGTCCTGCAACTTTATCCGCCTCCATCCAGTCTATTAATTGTTGCCGGGAAGCTAGAGTAAGTA
GTTCGCCAGTTAATAGTTTGCGCAACGTTGTTGCCATTGCTACAGGCATCGTGGTGTCACGCTCGTCGTT
TGGTATGGCTTCATTCAGCTCCGGTTCCCAACGATCAAGGCGAGTTACATGATCCCCCATGTTGTGCAAA
AAAGCGGTTAGCTCCTTCGGTCCTCCGATCGTTGTCAGAAGTAAGTTGGCCGCAGTGTTATCACTCATGG
TTATGGCAGCACTGCATAATTCTCTTACTGTCATGCCATCCGTAAGATGCTTTTCTGTGACTGGTGAGTA
CTCAACCAAGTCATTCTGAGAATAGTGTATGCGGCGACCGAGTTGCTCTTGCCCGGCGTCAATACGGGAT
AATACCGCGCCACATAGCAGAACTTTAAAAGTGCTCATCATTGGAAAACGTTCTTCGGGGCGAAAACTCT
CAAGGATCTTACCGCTGTTGAGATCCAGTTCGATGTAACCCACTCGTGCACCCAACTGATCTTCAGCATC
TTTTACTTTCACCAGCGTTTCTGGGTGAGCAAAAACAGGAAGGCAAAATGCCGCAAAAAAGGGAATAAGG
GCGACACGGAAATGTTGAATACTCATACTCTTCCTTTTTCAATATTATTGAAGCATTTATCAGGGTTATT
GTCTCATGAGCGGATACATATTTGAATGTATTTAGAAAAATAAACAAATAGGGGTTCCGCGCACATTTCC
CCGAAAAGTGCCACCTGACGTCGACGGATCGGGAGATCTCCCGATCCCCTATGGTGCACTCTCAGTACAA
TCTGCTCTGATGCCGCATAGTTAAGCCAGTATCTGCTCCCTGCTTGTGTGTTGGAGGTCGCTGAGTAGTG
CGCGAGCAAAATTTAAGCTACAACAAGGCAAGGCTTGACCGACAATTGCATGAAGAATCTGCTTAGGGTT
AGGCGTTTTGCGCTGCTTCGCGATGTACGGGCCAGATATACGCGTTGACATTGATTATTGACTAGTTATT
AATAGTAATCAATTACGGGGTCATTAGTTCATAGCCCATATATGGAGTTCCGCGTTACATAACTTACGGT
AAATGGCCCGCCTGGCTGACCGCCCAACGACCCCCGCCCATTGACGTCAATAATGACGTATGTTCCCATA
GTAACGCCAATAGGGACTTTCCATTGACGTCAATGGGTGGAGTATTTACGGTAAACTGCCCACTTGGCAG
TACATCAAGTGTATCATATGCCAAGTACGCCCCCTATTGACGTCAATGACGGTAAATGGCCCGCCTGGCA
TTATGCCCAGTACATGACCTTATGGGACTTTCCTACTTGGCAGTACATCTACGTATTAGTCATCGCTATT
ACCATGGTGATGCGGTTTTGGCAGTACATCAATGGGCGTGGATAGCGGTTTGACTCACGGGGATTTCCAA
GTCTCCACCCCATTGACGTCAATGGGAGTTTGTTTTGGCACCAAAATCAACGGGACTTTCCAAAATGTCG
TAACAACTCCGCCCCATTGACGCAAATGGGCGGTAGGCGTGTACGGTGGGAGGTCTATATAAGCAGAGCT
CTCTGGCTAACTAGAGAACCCACTGCTTACTGGCTTATCGAAATTAATACGACTCACTATAGGGAGACCC
AAGCTGGCTAGCGTTTAAACGGCAGTCAGCTAGCCATGTCAAGCTCTTCCTGGCTCCTTCTCAGCCTTGT
TGCTGTAACTGCTGCTCAGTCCACCATTGAGGAACAGGCCAAGACATTTTTGGACAAGTTTAACCACGAA
GCCGAAGACCTGTTCTATCAAAGTTCACTTGCTTCTTGGAATTATAACACCAATATTACTGAAGAGAATG
TCCAAAACATGAATAATGCTGGGGACAAATGGTCTGCCTTTTTAAAGGAACAGTCCACACTTGCCCAAAT
GTATCCACTACAAGAAATTCAGAATCTCACAGTCAAGCTTCAGCTGCAGGCTCTTCAGCAAAATGGGTCT
TCAGTGCTCTCAGAAGACAAGAGCAAACGGTTGAACACAATTCTAAATACAATGAGCACCATCTACAGTA
CTGGAAAAGTTTGTAACCCAGATAATCCACAAGAATGCTTATTACTTGAACCAGGTTTGAATGAAATAAT
GGCAAACAGTTTAGACTACAATGAGAGGCTCTGGGCTTGGGAAAGCTGGAGATCTGAGGTCGGCAAGCAG
CTGAGGCCATTATATGAAGAGTATGTGGTCTTGAAAAATGAGATGGCAAGAGCAAATCATTATGAGGACT
ATGGGGATTATTGGAGAGGAGACTATGAAGTAAATGGGGTAGATGGCTATGACTACAGCCGCGGCCAGTT
GATTGAAGATGTGGAACATACCTTTGAAGAGATTAAACCATTATATGAACATCTTCATGCCTATGTGAGG
GCAAAGTTGATGAATGCCTATCCTTCCTATATCAGTCCAATTGGATGCCTCCCTGCTCATTTGCTTGGTG
ATATGTGGGGTAGATTTTGGACAAATCTGTACTCTTTGACAGTTCCCTTTGGACAGAAACCAAACATAGA
TGTTACTGATGCAATGGTGGACCAGGCCTGGGATGCACAGAGAATATTCAAGGAGGCCGAGAAGTTCTTT
GTATCTGTTGGTCTTCCTAATATGACTCAAGGATTCTGGGAAAATTCCATGCTAACGGACCCAGGAAATG
TTCAGAAAGCAGTCTGCCATCCCACAGCTTGGGACCTGGGGAAGGGCGACTTCAGGATCCTTATGTGCAC
AAAGGTGACAATGGACGACTTCCTGACAGCTCATCATGAGATGGGGCATATCCAGTATGATATGGCATAT
GCTGCACAACCTTTTCTGCTAAGAAATGGAGCTAATGAAGGATTCCATGAAGCTGTTGGGGAAATCATGT
CACTTTCTGCAGCCACACCTAAGCATTTAAAATCCATTGGTCTTCTGTCACCCGATTTTCAAGAAGACAA
TGAAACAGAAATAAACTTCCTGCTCAAACAAGCACTCACGATTGTTGGGACTCTGCCATTTACTTACATG
TTAGAGAAGTGGAGGTGGATGGTCTTTAAAGGGGAAATTCCCAAAGACCAGTGGATGAAAAAGTGGTGGG
AGATGAAGCGAGAGATAGTTGGGGTGGTGGAACCTGTGCCCCATGATGAAACATACTGTGACCCCGCATC
TCTGTTCCATGTTTCTAATGATTACTCATTCATTCGATATTACACAAGGACCCTTTACCAATTCCAGTTT
CAAGAAGCACTTTGTCAAGCAGCTAAACATGAAGGCCCTCTGCACAAATGTGACATCTCAAACTCTACAG
AAGCTGGACAGAAACTGTTCAATATGCTGAGGCTTGGAAAATCAGAACCCTGGACCCTAGCATTGGAAAA
TGTTGTAGGAGCAAAGAACATGAATGTAAGGCCACTGCTCAACTACTTTGAGCCCTTATTTACCTGGCTG
AAAGACCAGAACAAGAATTCTTTTGTGGGATGGAGTACCGACTGGAGTCCATATGCAGACCAAAGCATCA
AAGTGAGGATAAGCCTAAAATCAGCTCTTGGAGATAAAGCATATGAATGGAACGACAATGAAATGTACCT
GTTCCGATCATCTGTTGCATATGCTATGAGGCAGTACTTTTTAAAAGTAAAAAATCAGATGATTCTTTTT
GGGGAGGAGGATGTGGCTGTGGCTAATTTGAAACCAAGAATCTCCTTTAATTTCTTTGTCACTGCACCTA
AAAATGTGTCTGATATCATTCCTAGAACTGAAGTTGAAAAGGCCATCAGGATGTCCCGGAGCCGTATCAA
TGATGCTTTCCGTCTGAATGACAACAGCCTAGAGTTTCTGGGGATACAGCCAACACTTGGACCTCCTAAC
CAGCCCCCTGTTTCCATATGGCTGATTGTTTTTGGAGTTGTGATGGGAGTGATAGTGGTTGGCATTGTCA
TCCTGATCTTCACTGGGATCAGAGATCGGAAGAAGAAAAATAAAGCAAGAAGTGGAGAAAATCCTTATGC
CTCCATCGATATTAGCAAAGGAGAAAATAATCCAGGATTCCAAAACACTGATGATGTTCAGACCTCCTTT
GGTACCGAGACCTCCCAGGTGGCGCCCGCTGACTACAAAGACGATGACGACAAGTAATCTAGACAGTCA
Features (pLannotate 1.2.2; 20 found; start..end, strand, type, name):
     42..266     +  polyA_signal   bGH poly(A) signal: bovine growth hormone polyadenylation signal
    270..291     +  promoter       SV40 promoter (fragment): SV40 enhancer and early promoter
    312..740     +  rep_origin     f1 ori (sequence partly withheld): f1 bacteriophage origin of replication; arrow indicates direction of (+) strand synthesis
    754..1083    +  promoter       SV40 promoter: SV40 enhancer and early promoter
   1150..1942    +  CDS            NeoR/KanR: aminoglycoside phosphotransferase from Tn5; aph(3')-II (or nptII); confers resistance to neomycin, kanamycin, and G418 (Geneticin®)
   1963..2121    +  CDS            ble (fragment): BLE_KLEPN - Experimental evidence at protein level: Swiss-Prot protein existence level 1. Binding protein with a strong affinity to the bleomycin family of antibiotics. Binds to CL990; an antimitotic-antibiotic compound. From Klebsiella pneumoniae.
   2116..2237    +  polyA_signal   SV40 poly(A) signal: SV40 polyadenylation signal
   2310..2326    -  protein_bind   lac operator: The lac repressor binds to the lac operator to inhibit transcription in E. coli. This inhibition can be relieved by adding lactose or isopropyl-β-D-thiogalactopyranoside (IPTG). lac repressor encoded by lacI
   2334..2364    -  promoter       lac promoter: promoter for the E. coli lac operon
   2379..2400    -  protein_bind   CAP binding site: CAP binding activates transcription in the presence of cAMP. E. coli catabolite activator protein
   2413..2505    -  CDS            lacI (fragment): lac repressor; lacI; The lac repressor binds to the lac operator to inhibit transcription in E. coli. This inhibition can be relieved by adding lactose or isopropyl-β-D-thiogalactopyranoside (IPTG).
   2688..3276    -  rep_origin     ori: high-copy-number ColE1/pMB1/pBR322/pUC origin of replication
   3447..4307    -  CDS            AmpR: β-lactamase; bla; confers resistance to ampicillin, carbenicillin, and related antibiotics
   4308..4412    -  promoter       AmpR promoter: bla
   4471..4523    -  misc_feature   bom (fragment): basis of mobility region from pBR322
   4678..5057    +  enhancer       CMV enhancer: human cytomegalovirus immediate early enhancer
   5058..5261    +  promoter       CMV promoter: human cytomegalovirus (CMV) immediate early promoter
   5257..5290    +  LTR            5' LTR (truncated) (fragment): truncated 5' long terminal repeat (LTR) from HIV-1
   5306..5324    +  promoter       T7 promoter: promoter for bacteriophage T7 RNA polymerase
   5367..7781    +  CDS            ACE2: ACE2_HUMAN - Experimental evidence at protein level: Swiss-Prot protein existence level 1. [Isoform 2]: (Microbial infection) Non-functional as a receptor for human coronavirus SARS-CoV-2. From Homo sapiens (Human).
