[The description below was written by a language model from this plasmid's Addgene catalogue record and pLannotate feature annotations shown in this document.]
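Description:
ACE2-Mutant-R671A is a mammalian expression plasmid built on the pcDNA3.1(-) backbone that encodes human angiotensin-converting enzyme 2 (ACE2) carrying a single substitution, arginine 671 to alanine, with a FLAG tag fused to the C terminus. The ACE2 open reading frame sits downstream of the human cytomegalovirus immediate-early enhancer and promoter, which drive strong constitutive transcription in mammalian cells. It is followed by the bovine growth hormone polyadenylation signal. A T7 promoter lies between the CMV promoter and the coding sequence and could support in vitro transcription. According to the depositor, the mutation was introduced by overlap-extension PCR, the product was joined to the vector by Gibson-type assembly, and part of the plasmid derives from an earlier ACE2 construct. The FLAG tag is recorded in the catalogue fields but is not annotated separately in the feature table.

In E. coli the plasmid replicates from a high-copy ColE1/pUC-type origin and is selected with ampicillin through the β-lactamase gene. An f1 origin is also present. For mammalian cells, an SV40 early promoter drives a neomycin phosphotransferase cassette ending in an SV40 polyadenylation signal, which allows G418 selection of stable transfectants. A few short annotated fragments (ble, lacI, a truncated HIV-1 LTR, bom) look like backbone remnants or sequence-similarity hits rather than functional parts.

The construct was made to study ACE2 cleavage by the protease TMPRSS2, which targets arginine and lysine residues. Replacing R671 in the collectrin-like region with alanine tests whether that residue is needed for processing, and the C-terminal FLAG epitope allows detection of the expressed protein and its C-terminal fragments.
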