Addgene plasmid #240606: ACE2-Mutant-R671A
Purpose: To test ACE2 cleavage by TMPRSS2. This protease targets R and K amino acids of ACE2; R was substituted by A at Residue 671 of ACE2 in the collectrin-like site
Depositing lab: Zaid Abassi. Depositing organization: Technion Research and Development Foundation.
Backbone
  Vector backbone: pcDNA3.1(-)
  Backbone size w/o insert (bp): 5378
  Vector type: Mammalian Expression
Growth in bacteria
  Bacterial resistance: Ampicillin, 100 μg/mL
  Growth temperature: 37°C
  Growth strain: DH5alpha
  Copy number: High Copy
Gene/Insert
  Gene/Insert name: Angiotensin-converting enzyme 2 (alt name: ACE2)
  Species: H. sapiens (human)
  Insert size (bp): 2472
  Mutation: Arginine (R) at position 671 on ACE2 is replaced by alanine (A)
  Entrez Gene: ACE2 (a.k.a. ACEH)
  Promoter: CMV
  Tag / fusion protein: FLAG tag (C terminal on insert)
  Cloning method: Gibson Cloning
  Sequencing primers: 5′ CMV Promoter (F): ATTGACGCAAATGGGCGGTA; 3′ bGH-R primer: TAGAAGGCACAGTCGAGG
Resource information
  A portion of this plasmid was derived from a plasmid made by: Hyeryun Choe (Addgene Plasmid #1786)
Terms and licenses: Academic/Nonprofit Terms; Industry Terms: Not Available to Industry
Depositor comments: The sequences encoding ACE2 mutants with a C-terminal FLAG tag were generated in two steps. In step 1, ACE2 mutant inserts were generated by overlap-extension PCR with specific primers. In step 2, the mutated ACE2 PCR insert was inserted into pcDNA 3.1 vector using the NEBuilder HiFi DNA Assembly kit. The integrity of all PCR-amplified sequences was confirmed by automated sequence analysis.
How to cite: ACE2-Mutant-R671A was a gift from Zaid Abassi (Addgene plasmid # 240606 ; http://n2t.net/addgene:240606 ; RRID:Addgene_240606)
